>Addgene plasmid #78939 | PP299 | depositor full sequence | sequence record 147683 | PP299 sequence 6161 bps
GATTAGCAGAGCGAGGTATGTAGGCGGTGCTACAGAGTTCTTGAAGTGGTGGCCTAACTACGGCTACACT
AGAAGGACAGTATTTGGTATCTGCGCTCTGCTGAAGCCAGTTACCTTCGGAAAAAGAGTTGGTAGCTCTT
GATCCGGCAAACAAACCACCGCTGGTAGCGGTGGTTTTTTTGTTTGCAAGCAGCAGATTACGCGCAGAAA
AAAAGGATCTCAAGAAGATCCTTTGATCTTTTCTACGGGGTCTGACGCTCAGTGGAACGAAAACTCACGT
TAAGGGATTTTGGTCATGAGATCAGATCTGAGCTCGTTTGGCCGTGGCCGTGCTCGTCCTCGTCGGCCGG
CTTGTCGACGACGGCGGTCTCCGTCGTCAGGATCATCCGGGCCACAAGCTTGCTGACAGAAGCCTCAAGA
AAAAAAAAATTCTTCTTCGACTATGCTGGAGGCAGAGATGATCGAGCCGGTAGTTAACTATATATAGCTA
AATTGGTTCCATCACCTCGAGTCAGCATCTGGTTACGTAACTCTGGCAACCAGTAACACGCTTAAGGTTT
GGAACAACACTAAACTACCTTGCGGTACTACCATTGACACTACACATCCTTAATTCCAATCCTGTCTGGC
CTCCTTCACCTTTTAACCATCTTGCCCATTCCAACTCGTGTCAGATTGCGTATCAAGTGAAAAAAAAAAA
ATTTTAAAATCTTTAACCCAATCAGGTAATAACTGTCGCCTCTTTTATCTGCCGCACTGCATGAGGTGTC
CCCTTAGTGGGAAAGAGTACTGAGCCAACCCTGGAGGACAGCAAGGGAAAAATACCTACAACTTGCTTCA
TAATGGTCGTAAAAACAATCCTTGTCGGATATAAGTGTTGTAGACTGTCCCTTATCCTCTGCGATGTTCT
TCCTCTCAAAGTTTGCGATTTCTCTCTATCAGAATTGCCATCAAGAGACTCAGGACTAATTTCGCAGTCC
CACACGCACTCGTACATGATTGGCTGAAATTTCCCTAAAGAATTTCTTTTTCACGAAAATTTTTTTTTAC
ACAAGATTTTCAGCAGATATAAAATGGAGAGCAGGACCTCCGCTGTGACTCTTCTTTTTTTTCTTTTATT
CTCACTACATACATTTTAGTTATTCGCCAACGGCAACTAGTAAAAATGCGCGGAGCTCCTAAGAAAAAGC
GCAAAGTCCGGCCGGCATCTAGACCCGGGGAGCGCCCCTTCCAGTGTCGCATTTGCATGCGGAACTTTTC
GCGCCAGGACAGGCTTGACAGGCATACCCGTACTCATACCGGTGAAAAACCGTTTCAGTGTCGGATCTGT
ATGCGAAATTTCTCCCAGAAGGAGCACTTGGCGGGGCATCTACGTACGCACACCGGCGAGAAGCCATTCC
AATGCCGAATATGCATGCGCAACTTCAGTCGCCGCGACAACCTGAACCGGCACCTAAAAACCCACCTGAG
GAACATATGCGGCGGAGGCACACCTGCAGCTGCGTCGACTCTAGAGGATCCATCTGCTGGAGACATGAGA
GCTGCCAACCTTTGGCCAAGCCCGCTCATGATCAAACGCTCTAAGAAGAACAGCCTGGCCTTGTCCCTGA
CGGCCGACCAGATGGTCAGTGCCTTGTTGGATGCTGAGCCCCCCATACTCTATTCCGAGTATGATCCTAC
CAGACCCTTCAGTGAAGCTTCGATGATGGGCTTACTGACCAACCTGGCAGACAGGGAGCTGGTTCACATG
ATCAACTGGGCGAAGAGGGTGCCAGGCTTTGTGGATTTGACCCTCCATGATCAGGTCCACCTTCTAGAAT
GTGCCTGGCTAGAGATCCTGATGATTGGTCTCGTCTGGCGCTCCATGGAGCACCCAGTGAAGCTACTGTT
TGCTCCTAACTTGCTCTTGGACAGGAACCAGGGAAAATGTGTAGAGGGCATGGTGGAGATCTTCGACATG
CTGCTGGCTACATCATCTCGGTTCCGCATGATGAATCTGCAGGGAGAGGAGTTTGTGTGCCTCAAATCTA
TTATTTTGCTTAATTCTGGAGTGTACACATTTCTGTCCAGCACCCTGAAGTCTCTGGAAGAGAAGGACCA
TATCCACCGAGTCCTGGACAAGATCACAGACACTTTGATCCACCTGATGGCCAAGGCAGGCCTGACCCTG
CAGCAGCAGCACCAGCGGCTGGCCCAGCTCCTCCTCATCCTCTCCCACATCAGGCACATGAGTAACAAAG
GCATGGAGCATCTGTACAGCATGAAGTGCAAGAACGTGGTGCCCCTCTATGACCTGCTGCTGGAGATGCT
GGACGCCCACCGCCTACATGCGCCCACTAGCCGTGGAGGGGCATCCGTGGAGGAGACGGACCAAAGCCAC
TTGGCCACTGCGGGCTCTACTTCATCGCCTAGGGCCGACGCGCTGGACGATTTCGATCTCGACATGCTGG
GTTCTGATGCCCTCGATGACTTTGACCTGGATATGTTGGGAAGCGACGCATTGGATGACTTTGATCTGGA
CATGCTCGGCTCCGATGCTCTGGACGATTTCGATCTCGATATGTTAATTAACTACCCGTACGACGTTCCG
GACTACGCTTCTTGAGGTACCATCGGTAGACCGGTCTTGCTAGATTCTAATCAAGAGGATGTCAGAATGC
CATTTGCCTGAGAGATGCAGGCTTCATTTTTGATACTTTTTTATTTGTAACCTATATAGTATAGGATTTT
TTTTGTCATTTTGTTTCTTCTCGTACGAGCTTGCTCCTGATCAGCCTATCTCGCAGCTGATGAATATCTT
GTGGTAGGGGTTTGGGAAAATCATTCGAGTTTGATGTTTTTCTTGGTATTTCCCACTCCTCTTCAGAGTA
CAGAAGATTAAGTGAGAGCTAGCATATCATATAGAAGTCATCGCGGCAGATCAATTCATCAGTCAGAATA
GGGGTATTGTGAATTTACTACTATTAATAGAAGTGAGGATTTACAATTGGTTACTGTTCAAAGTTCAATC
GGAGTTCGTATTCAATTGTTGCTGGAAGCTGCTCACCAGTCAGAGTAAGGGTGCACCGGATGGGCCGTTC
CCCCATCAATCGGAGTGAGGATCATCTATCGGTGTCAGAATCGTGTGAATGGGGCCGAATTTATCAACAG
ATCCGAGGACATAGAAGTTATCGAGTCCACTCACCAGTCTGAATAAGGGTACACTCCTCCAATCGATGTG
ACTTCAATTGGGGTGAGAATCCATCAATCGGAGTGAGGATACCCTATGGCGCGCCACCCTATGGCATGCA
TGTGCTCTGTATGTATATAAAACTCTTGTTTTCTTCTTTTCTCTAAATATTCTTTCCTTATACATTAGGT
CCTTTGTAGCATAAATTACTATACTTCTATAGACACGCAAACACAAATACACACACTAAATTACCGGATC
AATTCGAAGCTTAAATCGAAACGCGAATTCATGGTGAGCAAGGGCGAGGAGCTGTTCACCGGGGTGGTGC
CCATCCTGGTCGAGCTGGACGGCGACGTAAACGGCCACAAGTTCAGCGTGTCCGGCGAGGGCGAGGGCGA
TGCCACCTACGGCAAGCTGACCCTGAAGTTCATCTGCACCACCGGCAAGCTGCCCGTGCCCTGGCCCACC
CTCGTGACCACCCTGACCTACGGCGTGCAGTGCTTCAGCCGCTACCCCGACCACATGAAGCAGCACGACT
TCTTCAAGTCCGCCATGCCCGAAGGCTACGTCCAGGAGCGCACCATCTTCTTCAAGGACGACGGCAACTA
CAAGACCCGCGCCGAGGTGAAGTTCGAGGGCGACACCCTGGTGAACCGCATCGAGCTGAAGGGCATCGAC
TTCAAGGAGGACGGCAACATCCTGGGGCACAAGCTGGAGTACAACTACAACAGCCACAACGTCTATATCA
TGGCCGACAAGCAGAAGAACGGCATCAAGGTGAACTTCAAGATCCGCCACAACATCGAGGACGGCAGCGT
GCAGCTCGCCGACCACTACCAGCAGAACACCCCCATCGGCGACGGCCCCGTGCTGCTGCCCGACAACCAC
TACCTGAGCACCCAGAGCGCCCTGAGCAAAGACCCCAACGAGAAGCGCGATCACATGGTCCTGCTGGAGT
TCGTGACCGCCGCCGGGATCACTCTCGGCATGGACGAGCTGTACAAGGCCGCGGCGGCCGCCAGCTTTCT
AGAACAAAAACTCATCTCAGAAGAGGATCTGAATAGCGCCGTCGACCATCATCATCATCATCATTGACCG
GTCTTGCTAGATTCTAATCAAGAGGATGTCAGAATGCCATTTGCCTGAGAGATGCAGGCTTCATTTTTGA
TACTTTTTTATTTGTAACCTATATAGTATAGGATTTTTTTTGTCATTTTGTTTCTTCTCGTACGAGCTTG
CTCCTGATCAGCCTATCTCGCAGCTGATGAATATCTTGTGGTAGGGGTTTGGGAAAATCATTCGAGTTTG
ATGTTTTTCTTGGTATTTCCCACTCCTCTTCAGAGTACAGAAGATTAAGTGAGACCTTCGTTTGTGCGGA
TCCCCCACACACCATAGCTTCAAAATGTTTCTACTCCTTTTTTACTCTTCCAGATTTTCTCGGACTCCGC
GCATCGCCGTACCACTTCAAAACACCCAAGCACAGCATACTAAATTTTCCCTCTTTCTTCCTCTAGGGTG
TCGTTAATTACCCGTACTAAAGGTTTGGAAAAGAAAAAAGAGACCGCCTCGTTTCTTTTTCTTCGTCGAA
AAAGGCAATAAAAATTTTTATCACGTTTCTTTTTCTTGAAATTTTTTTTTTTAGTTTTTTTCTCTTTCAG
TGACCTCCATTGATATTTAAGTTAATAAACGGTCTTCAATTTCTCAAGTTTCAGTTTCATTTTTCTTGTT
CTATTACAACTTTTTTTACTTCTTGTTCATTAGAAAGAAAGCATAGCAATCTAATCTAAGGGGCGGTGTT
GACAATTAATCATCGGCATAGTATATCGGCATAGTATAATACGACAAGGTGAGGAACTAAACCATGGCCA
AGTTGACCAGTGCCGTTCCGGTGCTCACCGCGCGCGACGTCGCCGGAGCGGTCGAGTTCTGGACCGACCG
GCTCGGGTTCTCCCGGGACTTCGTGGAGGACGACTTCGCCGGTGTGGTCCGGGACGACGTGACCCTGTTC
ATCAGCGCGGTCCAGGACCAGGTGGTGCCGGACAACACCCTGGCCTGGGTGTGGGTGCGCGGCCTGGACG
AGCTGTACGCCGAGTGGTCGGAGGTCGTGTCCACGAACTTCCGGGACGCCTCCGGGCCGGCCATGACCGA
GATCGGCGAGCAGCCGTGGGGGCGGGAGTTCGCCCTGCGCGACCCGGCCGGCAACTGCGTGCACTTCGTG
GCCGAGGAGCAGGACTGACACGTCCGACGGCGGCCCACGGGTCCCAGGCCTCGGAGATCCGTCCCCCTTT
TCCTTTGTCGATATCATGTAATTAGTTATGTCACGCTTACATTCACGCCCTCCCCCCACATCCGCTCTAA
CCGAAAAGGAAGGAGTTAGACAACCTGAAGTCTAGGTCCCTATTTATTTTTTTATAGTTATGTTAGTATT
AAGAACGTTATTTATATTTCAAATTTTTCTTTTTTTTCTGTACAGACGCGTGTACGCATGTAACATTATA
CTGAAAACCTTGCTTGAGAAGGTTTTGGGACGCTCGAAGGCTTTAATTTGCAAGCTGGAGACCAACATGT
GAGCAAAAGGCCAGCAAAAGGCCAGGAACCGTAAAAAGGCCGCGTTGCTGGCGTTTTTCCATAGGCTCCG
CCCCCCTGACGAGCATCACAAAAATCGACGCTCAAGTCAGAGGTGGCGAAACCCGACAGGACTATAAAGA
TACCAGGCGTTTCCCCCTGGAAGCTCCCTCGTGCGCTCTCCTGTTCCGACCCTGCCGCTTACCGGATACC
TGTCCGCCTTTCTCCCTTCGGGAAGCGTGGCGCTTTCTCAATGCTCACGCTGTAGGTATCTCAGTTCGGT
GTAGGTCGTTCGCTCCAAGCTGGGCTGTGTGCACGAACCCCCCGTTCAGCCCGACCGCTGCGCCTTATCC
GGTAACTATCGTCTTGAGTCCAACCCGGTAAGACACGACTTATCGCCACTGGCAGCAGCCACTGGTAACA
G
Features (pLannotate 1.2.2; 14 found; start..end, strand, type, name):
    318..404     -  CDS            groL1 (fragment): CH601_MYCA1 - Also known as groEL1 From Mycobacterium avium (strain 104).
   1504..1521    -  misc_feature   MCS (fragment): pUC18/19 multiple cloning site
   1526..2408    +  CDS            ERT2 (fragment): mutated ligand-binding domain of the human estrogen receptor (Feil et al., 1997)
   2417..2566    +  CDS            VP64: tetrameric repeat of the minimal activation domain of herpes simplex virus VP16 (Beerli et al., 1998)
   2641..2887    +  terminator     AOX1 terminator: Pichia pastoris AOX1; transcription terminator for AOX1
   2894..2912    +  promoter       CUP1 promoter (fragment): S. cerevisiae CUP1; inducible metallothionein promoter, regulated by Cu2+
   3461..4177    +  CDS            EGFP: EGFP is a basic (constitutively fluorescent) green fluorescent protein published in 1996, derived from Aequorea victoria. It is reported to be a rapidly-maturing weak dimer with moderate acid sensitivity.
   4247..4264    +  CDS            capTEV™ (fragment): composite tag for in vivo biotinylation, TEV protease cleavage, and 6xHis tagging
   4288..4534    +  terminator     AOX1 terminator: Pichia pastoris AOX1; transcription terminator for AOX1
   4549..4960    +  promoter       TEF1 promoter: S. cerevisiae TEF1; promoter for EF-1α
   4968..5015    +  promoter       EM7 promoter: synthetic bacterial promoter&nbsp
   5034..5408    +  CDS            BleoR: antibiotic-binding protein; Sh ble from Streptoalloteichus hindustanus; confers resistance to bleomycin, phleomycin, and Zeocin™
   5474..5721    +  terminator     CYC1 terminator: S. cerevisiae CYC1; transcription terminator for CYC1
   5796..223     -  rep_origin     ori (across the origin): high-copy-number ColE1/pMB1/pBR322/pUC origin of replication
