[The description below was written by a language model from this plasmid's Addgene catalogue record and pLannotate feature annotations shown in this document.]
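Description:
PP299 is a yeast expression plasmid built on the pPICZ A backbone, a vector designed for Pichia pastoris, and catalogued as a GFP-expressing construct. It is maintained in E. coli through a high-copy ColE1/pUC-type origin. Selection relies on a single Sh ble (BleoR) gene conferring Zeocin resistance. This gene sits behind tandem TEF1 and EM7 promoters and is followed by the CYC1 terminator, so the same marker works in yeast (TEF1) and in bacteria (EM7). No yeast replication origin is annotated, which fits the usual use of pPICZ-type vectors as integrating plasmids, although the record does not state this.

The annotated sequence suggests two expression units rather than a simple GFP cassette. The first contains an open reading frame that ends in a fragment of the ERT2 mutated estrogen receptor ligand-binding domain fused to the VP64 activation domain, closed by an AOX1 terminator. This layout is typical of a hormone-responsive synthetic transcription activator. However, roughly 1.3 kb upstream of ERT2 is essentially unannotated, so its DNA-binding portion and driving promoter are not identified in the record. The short groL1 and MCS matches there are probably incidental.

The second unit carries EGFP followed by a short tag-like match (probably a 6xHis tail) and a second AOX1 terminator. The sequence upstream of EGFP is also largely unannotated apart from a very short CUP1 promoter match, so the reporter's promoter is not stated; it may be a synthetic promoter responsive to the activator. The plasmid corresponds to a reporter strain from work on programmable, inducible production of biologics in yeast, where GFP likely serves as a readout of inducible expression.
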