Addgene plasmid #78939: PP299
Purpose: Expresses GFP. Figure 3. Strain 6.
Depositing lab: Timothy Lu. Depositing organization: Massachusetts Institute of Technology. Publication: Synthetic biology and microbioreactor platforms for programmable production of biologics at the point-of-care. Perez-Pinera P, Han N, Cleto S, Cao J, Purcell O, Shah KA, Lee K, Ram R, Lu TK. Nat Commun. 2016 Jul 29;7:12211. doi: 10.1038/ncomms12211. PubMed 27470089.
Backbone
  Vector backbone: pPICZ A
  Vector type: Yeast Expression
Growth in bacteria
  Bacterial resistance: Bleocin (Zeocin), 50 μg/mL
  Growth temperature: 37°C
  Growth strain: DH5alpha
  Copy number: Unknown
Gene/Insert
  Gene/Insert name: GFP
Terms and licenses: Academic/Nonprofit Terms; Industry Terms: Not Available to Industry
How to cite: PP299 was a gift from Timothy Lu (Addgene plasmid # 78939 ; http://n2t.net/addgene:78939 ; RRID:Addgene_78939)
