>Addgene plasmid #78939 | PP299 | addgene partial sequence | sequence record 153557 | EGFP-N 5'-CGTCGCCGTCCAGCTCGACCAG-3'
CCATGAATTCGCGTTTCGATTTAAGCTTCGAATTGATCCGGTAATTTAGTGTGTGTATTTGTGTTTGCGT
GTCTATAGAAGTATAGTAATTTATGCTACAAAGGACCTAATGTATAAGGAAAGAATATTTAGAGAAAAGA
AGAAAACAAGAGTTTTATATACATACAGAGCACATGCATGCCATAGGGTGGCGCGCCATAGGGTATCCTC
ACTCCGATTGATGGATTCTCACCCCAATTGAAGTCACATCGATTGGAGGAGTGTACCCTTATTCAGACTG
GTGAGTGGACTCGATAACTTCTATGTCCTCGGATCTGTTGATAAATTCGGCCCCATTCACACGATTCTGA
CACCGATAGATGATCCTCACTCCGATTGATGGGGGAACGGCCCATCCGGTGCACCCTTACTCTGACTGGT
GAGCAGCTTCCAGCAACAATTGAATACGAACTCCGATTGAACTTTGAACAGTAACCAATTGTAAATCCTC
ACTTCTATTAATAGTAGTAAATTCACAATACCCCTATTCTGACTGATGAATTGATCTGCCGCGATGACTT
CTATATGATATGCTAGCTCTCACTTAATCTTCTGTACTCTGAAGAGGAGTGGGAAATACCAAGAAAAACA
TCAAACTCGAATGATTTTCCCAAACCCCTACCACAAGATATTCATCAGCTGCGAGATAGGCTGATCAGGA
GCAAGCTCGTACGAGAAGAAACAAAATGACAAAAAAAATCCTATACTATATAGGTTACAAATAAAAAAGT
ATCAAAAATGAAGCCTGCATCTCTCAGGCAAATGGCATTCTGACATCCTCTTGATTAGAATCTAGCAAGA
CCGGTCTACCGATGGTACCTCAAGAAGCGTAGTCCGGAACGTCGTACGGGTAGTTAATTAACATATCGAG
ATCGAA
